Addgene plasmid #81573: pDONR223_RASA1_p.R194C
Purpose: Gateway Donor vector containing RASA1 , part of the Target Accelerator Plasmid Collection.
Depositing lab: Jesse Boehm & William Hahn & David Root. Depositing organization: Broad Institute. Publication: Systematic Functional Interrogation of Rare Cancer Variants Identifies Oncogenic Alleles. Kim E, Ilic N, Shrestha Y, Zou L, Kamburov A, Zhu C, Yang X, Lubonja R, Tran N, Nguyen C, Lawrence MS, Piccioni F, Bagul M, Doench JG, Chouinard CR, Wu X, Hogstrom L, Natoli T, Tamayo P, Horn H, Corsello SM, Lage K, Root DE, Subramanian A, Golub TR, Getz G, Boehm JS, Hahn WC. Cancer Discov. 2016 Jul;6(7):714-26. doi: 10.1158/2159-8290.CD-16-0160. Epub 2016 May 4. PubMed 27147599.
Backbone
  Vector backbone: pDONR223
  Backbone manufacturer: Invitrogen
  Backbone size w/o insert (bp): 2790
  Vector type: Gateway Entry vector
Growth in bacteria
  Bacterial resistance: Spectinomycin, 50 μg/mL
  Growth temperature: 37°C
  Growth strain: DH5alpha
  Copy number: High Copy
Gene/Insert
  Gene/Insert name: RASA1
  Species: H. sapiens (human)
  Mutation: R194C
  GenBank ID: NM_002890.2
  Entrez Gene: RASA1 (a.k.a. CM-AVM, CMAVM, CMAVM1, GAP, PKWS, RASA, RASGAP, p120, p120GAP, p120RASGAP)
  Promoter: None
  Cloning method: Gateway Cloning
  Sequencing primers: 5′ M13pUC-fwd; 3′ M13-Rev
Terms and licenses: Academic/Nonprofit Terms; Industry Terms: Not Available to Industry
Depositor comments: Closed state: stop codon immediately follows insert
How to cite: pDONR223_RASA1_p.R194C was a gift from Jesse Boehm & William Hahn & David Root (Addgene plasmid # 81573 ; http://n2t.net/addgene:81573 ; RRID:Addgene_81573)
