[The description below was written by a language model from this plasmid's Addgene catalogue record and pLannotate feature annotations shown in this document.]
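Description:
pDONR223_RASA1_p.R194C is a Gateway entry clone built on the Invitrogen pDONR223 backbone and carrying the human RASA1 open reading frame with an R194C missense substitution. It is a bacterial propagation and shuttling plasmid rather than an expression vector. Replication relies on a high-copy ColE1/pUC-type origin, and selection uses the aadA (SmR) aminoglycoside adenylyltransferase gene, which confers spectinomycin resistance. That gene sits downstream of a fragment of a class 1 integron Pc promoter and a remnant of a gentamicin acetyltransferase gene. Short lacZα and lacI fragments and the rrnB T1 and T2 terminators are backbone remnants, the terminators helping to insulate the cloning region from read-through transcription.

The roughly 3.1 kb RASA1 coding sequence is flanked by two attL recombination sites in opposite orientation. The annotation software labels both as attL3, although entry clones normally carry a distinct pair of sites that ensures directional transfer. LR Clonase recombination through these sites moves the ORF into any compatible destination vector, which supplies the promoter and any tags. The record lists no promoter driving the insert, and the only nearby one is a T7 promoter just outside the downstream attL site, pointing back towards the insert. The clone is in the "closed" configuration, with a stop codon immediately after the ORF, so C-terminal fusions cannot be made from it.

RASA1 encodes p120 RasGAP, a negative regulator that stimulates the GTPase activity of normal Ras. The construct belongs to the Target Accelerator Plasmid Collection, a set of wild-type and variant alleles assembled for systematic functional testing of rare cancer-associated mutations.
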