Features (pLannotate 1.2.2; 12 found; start..end, strand, type, name):
     38..74      -  CDS            lacZα (fragment): LacZα fragment of β-galactosidase; lacZ fragment
     91..186     +  protein_bind   attL3: mutant version of attL; recombination site for the Gateway® LR reaction LR Clonase™
    192..3332    +  CDS            RASA1: RASA1_HUMAN - Also known as GAP, RASA. Experimental evidence at protein level: Swiss-Prot protein existence level 1. Inhibitory regulator of the Ras-cyclic AMP pathway. Stimulates the GTPase of normal but not oncogenic Ras p21; this stimulation may be further increased in the presence of NCK1. From Homo sapiens (Human).
   3340..3435    -  protein_bind   attL3: mutant version of attL; recombination site for the Gateway® LR reaction LR Clonase™
   3454..3472    -  promoter       T7 promoter: promoter for bacteriophage T7 RNA polymerase
   3662..3685    +  promoter       Pc promoter (fragment): intI1 (promoter lies within the coding sequence); class 1 integron promoter
   3861..3917    +  CDS            GmR (fragment): gentamycin acetyltransferase; aacC1; confers resistance to gentamycin
   3924..4715    +  CDS            SmR: aminoglycoside adenylyltransferase (Murphy, 1985); aadA; confers resistance to spectinomycin and streptomycin
   4808..5396    +  rep_origin     ori: high-copy-number ColE1/pMB1/pBR322/pUC origin of replication
   5579..5671    +  CDS            lacI (fragment): lac repressor; lacI; The lac repressor binds to the lac operator to inhibit transcription in E. coli. This inhibition can be relieved by adding lactose or isopropyl-β-D-thiogalactopyranoside (IPTG).
   5726..5753    -  terminator     rrnB T2 terminator: transcription terminator T2 from the E. coli rrnB gene
   5885..5928    +  terminator     rrnB T1 terminator: Escherichia coli rrnB; transcription terminator T1 from the E. coli rrnB gene
>Addgene plasmid #81573 | pDONR223_RASA1_p.R194C | addgene full sequence | sequence record 166943 | Addgene NGS Result
GGCAGTTCCCTACTCTCGCGTTAACGCTAGCATGGATGTTTTCCCAGTCACGACGTTGTAAAACGACGGC
CAGTCTTAAGCTCGGGCCCCAAATAATGATTTTATTTTGACTGATAGTGACCTGTTCGTTGCAACAAATT
GATGAGCAATGCTTTTTTATAATGCCAACTTTGTACAAAAAAGTTGGCACCATGATGGCGGCCGAGGCCG
GCAGTGAGGAGGGCGGCCCGGTAACAGCCGGAGCTGGAGGAGGCGGCGCGGCAGCGGGCTCCAGTGCCTA
TCCCGCAGTGTGTCGGGTGAAGATACCCGCGGCCCTGCCTGTGGCAGCCGCCCCCTATCCTGGGCTGGTG
GAGACCGGAGTGGCTGGAACTCTGGGTGGCGGAGCCGCTTTGGGGTCAGAGTTCCTAGGAGCCGGGTCTG
TGGCAGGGGCACTGGGGGGAGCTGGACTGACAGGGGGAGGTACTGCTGCTGGCGTAGCTGGTGCTGCTGC
TGGCGTGGCCGGTGCTGCTGTTGCTGGACCTAGTGGAGACATGGCTCTCACCAAACTGCCCACTTCGTTG
CTTGCTGAGACTCTCGGGCCAGGCGGCGGTTTTCCCCCTCTGCCCCCTCCCCCTTACCTGCCCCCTTTGG
GGGCGGGCCTCGGGACAGTGGACGAAGGTGACTCTCTGGATGGACCAGAATACGAGGAGGAAGAGGTGGC
CATACCGTTGACCGCTCCTCCAACTAACCAGTGGTATCACGGAAAACTTGACAGAACGATAGCAGAAGAA
TGCCTCAGGCAGGCAGGGAAGTCTGGCAGTTATCTTATAAGAGAGAGTGATCGGAGGCCAGGGTCCTTTG
TACTTTCATTTCTTAGCCAGATGAATGTTGTCAACCATTTTAGGATTATTGCTATGTGTGGAGATTACTA
CATTGGTGGAAGACGTTTTTCTTCACTGTCAGACCTAATAGGTTATTACAGTCATGTTTCTTGTTTGCTT
AAAGGAGAAAAATTACTTTACCCAGTTGCACCACCAGAGCCAGTAGAAGATAGAAGGCGTGTACGAGCTA
TTCTACCTTACACAAAAGTACCAGACACTGATGAAATAAGTTTCTTAAAAGGAGATATGTTCATTGTTCA
TAATGAATTAGAAGATGGATGGATGTGGGTTACAAATTTAAGAACAGATGAACAAGGCCTTATTGTTGAA
GACCTAGTAGAAGAGGTGGGCCGGGAAGAAGATCCACATGAAGGAAAAATATGGTTCCATGGGAAGATTT
CCAAACAGGAAGCTTATAATTTACTAATGACAGTTGGTCAAGTCTGCAGTTTTCTTGTGAGGCCCTCAGA
TAATACTCCTGGCGATTATTCACTTTATTTCCGGACCAATGAAAATATTCAGCGATTTAAAATATGTCCA
ACGCCAAACAATCAGTTTATGATGGGAGGCCGGTATTATAACAGCATTGGGGACATCATAGATCACTATC
GAAAAGAACAGATTGTTGAAGGATATTATCTTAAGGAACCTGTACCAATGCAGGATCAAGAACAAGTACT
CAATGACACAGTGGATGGCAAGGAAATCTATAATACCATCCGTCGTAAAACAAAGGATGCCTTTTATAAA
AACATTGTTAAGAAAGGTTATCTTCTGAAAAAGGGCAAAGGAAAACGTTGGAAAAATTTATATTTTATCT
TAGAGGGTAGTGATGCCCAACTTATTTATTTTGAAAGCGAAAAACGAGCTACCAAACCAAAAGGATTAAT
AGATCTCAGTGTATGTTCTGTCTATGTCGTTCATGATAGTCTCTTTGGCAGGCCAAACTGTTTTCAGATA
GTAGTTCAGCACTTTAGTGAAGAACATTACATCTTTTACTTTGCAGGAGAAACTCCAGAACAAGCAGAGG
ATTGGATGAAAGGTCTGCAGGCATTTTGCAATTTACGGAAAAGTAGTCCAGGGACATCCAATAAACGCCT
TCGTCAGGTCAGCAGCCTTGTTTTACATATTGAAGAAGCCCATAAACTCCCAGTAAAACATTTTACTAAT
CCATATTGTAACATCTACCTGAATAGTGTCCAAGTAGCAAAAACTCATGCAAGGGAAGGGCAAAACCCAG
TATGGTCAGAAGAGTTTGTCTTTGATGATCTTCCTCCTGACATCAATAGATTTGAAATAACTCTTAGTAA
TAAAACAAAGAAAAGCAAAGATCCTGATATCTTATTTATGCGCTGCCAGTTGAGCCGATTACAGAAAGGG
CATGCCACAGATGAATGGTTTCTGCTCAGCTCCCATATACCATTAAAAGGTATTGAACCAGGGTCCCTGC
GTGTTCGAGCACGATACTCTATGGAAAAAATCATGCCAGAAGAAGAGTACAGTGAATTTAAAGAGCTTAT
ACTGCAAAAGGAACTTCATGTAGTCTATGCTTTATCACATGTATGTGGACAAGACCGAACACTACTGGCC
AGCATCCTACTGAGGATTTTTCTTCACGAAAAGCTTGAATCGTTGTTGTTATGCACACTAAATGACAGAG
AAATAAGCATGGAAGATGAAGCCACTACCCTATTTCGAGCCACAACACTTGCAAGCACCTTGATGGAGCA
GTATATGAAAGCCACTGCTACACAGTTTGTTCATCATGCTTTGAAAGACTCTATTTTAAAGATAATGGAA
AGCAAGCAGTCTTGTGAGTTAAGTCCATCAAAGTTAGAAAAAAATGAAGATGTGAACACTAATTTAACAC
ACCTATTGAACATACTTTCAGAGCTTGTGGAGAAAATATTCATGGCTTCAGAAATACTTCCACCGACATT
GAGATATATTTATGGGTGTTTACAGAAATCTGTTCAGCATAAGTGGCCTACAAATACCACCATGAGAACA
AGAGTTGTTAGTGGTTTTGTTTTTCTTCGACTCATCTGTCCTGCCATCCTGAATCCACGGATGTTCAATA
TCATCTCAGATTCTCCATCTCCTATTGCTGCAAGAACACTGATATTAGTGGCTAAATCTGTGCAGAACTT
AGCAAATCTTGTGGAATTTGGAGCTAAGGAGCCCTACATGGAAGGTGTCAATCCATTCATCAAAAGCAAC
AAACATCGTATGATCATGTTTTTAGATGAACTTGGGAATGTACCTGAACTTCCGGACACTACAGAGCATT
CTAGAACGGACCTGTCCCGTGATTTAGCAGCATTGCATGAGATTTGCGTGGCTCATTCAGATGAACTTCG
AACGCTCAGTAATGAGCGTGGTGCACAGCAGCACGTATTGAAAAAGCTTCTGGCTATAACAGAACTGCTT
CAACAAAAACAAAACCAGTATACAAAAACCAATGATGTCAGGTGAATGCCAACTTTCTTGTACAAAGTTG
GCATTATAAGAAAGCATTGCTTATCAATTTGTTGCAACGAACAGGTCACTATCAGTCAAAATAAAATCAT
TATTTGCCATCCAGCTGATATCCCCTATAGTGAGTCGTATTACATGGTCATAGCTGTTTCCTGGCAGCTC
TGGCCCGTGTCTCAAAATCTCTGATGTTACATTGCACAAGATAAAAATATATCATCATGCCTCCTCTAGA
CCAGCCAGGACAGAAATGCCTCGACTTCGCTGCTACCCAAGGTTGCCGGGTGACGCACACCGTGGAAACG
GATGAAGGCACGAACCCAGTGGACATAAGCCTGTTCGGTTCGTAAGCTGTAATGCAAGTAGCGTATGCGC
TCACGCAACTGGTCCAGAACCTTGACCGAACGCAGCGGTGGTAACGGCGCAGTGGCGGTTTTCATGGCTT
GTTATGACTGTTTTTTTGGGGTACAGTCTATGCCTCGGGCATCCAAGCAGCAAGCGCGTTACGCCGTGGG
TCGATGTTTGATGTTATGGAGCAGCAACGATGTTACGCAGCAGGGCAGTCGCCCTAAAACAAAGTTAAAC
ATTATGAGGGAAGCGGTGATCGCCGAAGTATCGACTCAACTATCAGAGGTAGTTGGCGTCATCGAGCGCC
ATCTCGAACCGACGTTGCTGGCCGTACATTTGTACGGCTCCGCAGTGGATGGCGGCCTGAAGCCACACAG
TGATATTGATTTGCTGGTTACGGTGACCGTAAGGCTTGATGAAACAACGCGGCGAGCTTTGATCAACGAC
CTTTTGGAAACTTCGGCTTCCCCTGGAGAGAGCGAGATTCTCCGCGCTGTAGAAGTCACCATTGTTGTGC
ACGACGACATCATTCCGTGGCGTTATCCAGCTAAGCGCGAACTGCAATTTGGAGAATGGCAGCGCAATGA
CATTCTTGCAGGTATCTTCGAGCCAGCCACGATCGACATTGATCTGGCTATCTTGCTGACAAAAGCAAGA
GAACATAGCGTTGCCTTGGTAGGTCCAGCGGCGGAGGAACTCTTTGATCCGGTTCCTGAACAGGATCTAT
TTGAGGCGCTAAATGAAACCTTAACGCTATGGAACTCGCCGCCCGACTGGGCTGGCGATGAGCGAAATGT
AGTGCTTACGTTGTCCCGCATTTGGTACAGCGCAGTAACCGGCAAAATCGCGCCGAAGGATGTCGCTGCC
GACTGGGCAATGGAGCGCCTGCCGGCCCAGTATCAGCCCGTCATACTTGAAGCTAGACAGGCTTATCTTG
GACAAGAAGAAGATCGCTTGGCCTCGCGCGCAGATCAGTTGGAAGAATTTGTCCACTACGTGAAAGGCGA
GATCACCAAGGTAGTCGGCAAATAACCCTCGAGCCACCCATGACCAAAATCCCTTAACGTGAGTTACGCG
TCGTTCCACTGAGCGTCAGACCCCGTAGAAAAGATCAAAGGATCTTCTTGAGATCCTTTTTTTCTGCGCG
TAATCTGCTGCTTGCAAACAAAAAAACCACCGCTACCAGCGGTGGTTTGTTTGCCGGATCAAGAGCTACC
AACTCTTTTTCCGAAGGTAACTGGCTTCAGCAGAGCGCAGATACCAAATACTGTTCTTCTAGTGTAGCCG
TAGTTAGGCCACCACTTCAAGAACTCTGTAGCACCGCCTACATACCTCGCTCTGCTAATCCTGTTACCAG
TGGCTGCTGCCAGTGGCGATAAGTCGTGTCTTACCGGGTTGGACTCAAGACGATAGTTACCGGATAAGGC
GCAGCGGTCGGGCTGAACGGGGGGTTCGTGCACACAGCCCAGCTTGGAGCGAACGACCTACACCGAACTG
AGATACCTACAGCGTGAGCTATGAGAAAGCGCCACGCTTCCCGAAGGGAGAAAGGCGGACAGGTATCCGG
TAAGCGGCAGGGTCGGAACAGGAGAGCGCACGAGGGAGCTTCCAGGGGGAAACGCCTGGTATCTTTATAG
TCCTGTCGGGTTTCGCCACCTCTGACTTGAGCGTCGATTTTTGTGATGCTCGTCAGGGGGGCGGAGCCTA
TGGAAAAACGCCAGCAACGCGGCCTTTTTACGGTTCCTGGCCTTTTGCTGGCCTTTTGCTCACATGTTCT
TTCCTGCGTTATCCCCTGATTCTGTGGATAACCGTATTACCGCCTTTGAGTGAGCTGATACCGCTCGCCG
CAGCCGAACGACCGAGCGCAGCGAGTCAGTGAGCGAGGAAGCGGAAGAGCGCCCAATACGCAAACCGCCT
CTCCCCGCGCGTTGGCCGATTCATTAATGCAGCTGGCACGACAGGTTTCCCGACTGGAAAGCGGGCAGTG
AGCGCAACGCAATTAATACGCGTACCGCTAGCCAGGAAGAGTTTGTAGAAACGCAAAAAGGCCATCCGTC
AGGATGGCCTTCTGCTTAGTTTGATGCCTGGCAGTTTATGGCGGGCGTCCTGCCCGCCACCCTCCGGGCC
GTTGCTTCACAACGTTCAAATCCGCTCCCGGCGGATTTGTCCTACTCAGGAGAGCGTTCACCGACAAACA
ACAGATAAAACGAAAGGCCCAGTCTTCCGACTGAGCCTTTCGTTTTATTTGATGCCT
