>Addgene plasmid #81573 | pDONR223_RASA1_p.R194C | depositor partial sequence | sequence record 154892 | Insert sequence
ATGATGGCGGCCGAGGCCGGCAGTGAGGAGGGCGGCCCGGTAACAGCCGGAGCTGGAGGAGGCGGCGCGG
CAGCGGGCTCCAGTGCCTATCCCGCAGTGTGTCGGGTGAAGATACCCGCGGCCCTGCCTGTGGCAGCCGC
CCCCTATCCTGGGCTGGTGGAGACCGGAGTGGCTGGAACTCTGGGTGGCGGAGCCGCTTTGGGGTCAGAG
TTCCTAGGAGCCGGGTCTGTGGCAGGGGCACTGGGGGGAGCTGGACTGACAGGGGGAGGTACTGCTGCTG
GCGTAGCTGGTGCTGCTGCTGGCGTGGCCGGTGCTGCTGTTGCTGGACCTAGTGGAGACATGGCTCTCAC
CAAACTGCCCACTTCGTTGCTTGCTGAGACTCTCGGGCCAGGCGGCGGTTTTCCCCCTCTGCCCCCTCCC
CCTTACCTGCCCCCTTTGGGGGCGGGCCTCGGGACAGTGGACGAAGGTGACTCTCTGGATGGACCAGAAT
ACGAGGAGGAAGAGGTGGCCATACCGTTGACCGCTCCTCCAACTAACCAGTGGTATCACGGAAAACTTGA
CAGAACGATAGCAGAAGAATGCCTCAGGCAGGCAGGGAAGTCTGGCAGTTATCTTATAAGAGAGAGTGAT
CGGAGGCCAGGGTCCTTTGTACTTTCATTTCTTAGCCAGATGAATGTTGTCAACCATTTTAGGATTATTG
CTATGTGTGGAGATTACTACATTGGTGGAAGACGTTTTTCTTCACTGTCAGACCTAATAGGTTATTACAG
TCATGTTTCTTGTTTGCTTAAAGGAGAAAAATTACTTTACCCAGTTGCACCACCAGAGCCAGTAGAAGAT
AGAAGGCGTGTACGAGCTATTCTACCTTACACAAAAGTACCAGACACTGATGAAATAAGTTTCTTAAAAG
GAGATATGTTCATTGTTCATAATGAATTAGAAGATGGATGGATGTGGGTTACAAATTTAAGAACAGATGA
ACAAGGCCTTATTGTTGAAGACCTAGTAGAAGAGGTGGGCCGGGAAGAAGATCCACATGAAGGAAAAATA
TGGTTCCATGGGAAGATTTCCAAACAGGAAGCTTATAATTTACTAATGACAGTTGGTCAAGTCTGCAGTT
TTCTTGTGAGGCCCTCAGATAATACTCCTGGCGATTATTCACTTTATTTCCGGACCAATGAAAATATTCA
GCGATTTAAAATATGTCCAACGCCAAACAATCAGTTTATGATGGGAGGCCGGTATTATAACAGCATTGGG
GACATCATAGATCACTATCGAAAAGAACAGATTGTTGAAGGATATTATCTTAAGGAACCTGTACCAATGC
AGGATCAAGAACAAGTACTCAATGACACAGTGGATGGCAAGGAAATCTATAATACCATCCGTCGTAAAAC
AAAGGATGCCTTTTATAAAAACATTGTTAAGAAAGGTTATCTTCTGAAAAAGGGCAAAGGAAAACGTTGG
AAAAATTTATATTTTATCTTAGAGGGTAGTGATGCCCAACTTATTTATTTTGAAAGCGAAAAACGAGCTA
CCAAACCAAAAGGATTAATAGATCTCAGTGTATGTTCTGTCTATGTCGTTCATGATAGTCTCTTTGGCAG
GCCAAACTGTTTTCAGATAGTAGTTCAGCACTTTAGTGAAGAACATTACATCTTTTACTTTGCAGGAGAA
ACTCCAGAACAAGCAGAGGATTGGATGAAAGGTCTGCAGGCATTTTGCAATTTACGGAAAAGTAGTCCAG
GGACATCCAATAAACGCCTTCGTCAGGTCAGCAGCCTTGTTTTACATATTGAAGAAGCCCATAAACTCCC
AGTAAAACATTTTACTAATCCATATTGTAACATCTACCTGAATAGTGTCCAAGTAGCAAAAACTCATGCA
AGGGAAGGGCAAAACCCAGTATGGTCAGAAGAGTTTGTCTTTGATGATCTTCCTCCTGACATCAATAGAT
TTGAAATAACTCTTAGTAATAAAACAAAGAAAAGCAAAGATCCTGATATCTTATTTATGCGCTGCCAGTT
GAGCCGATTACAGAAAGGGCATGCCACAGATGAATGGTTTCTGCTCAGCTCCCATATACCATTAAAAGGT
ATTGAACCAGGGTCCCTGCGTGTTCGAGCACGATACTCTATGGAAAAAATCATGCCAGAAGAAGAGTACA
GTGAATTTAAAGAGCTTATACTGCAAAAGGAACTTCATGTAGTCTATGCTTTATCACATGTATGTGGACA
AGACCGAACACTACTGGCCAGCATCCTACTGAGGATTTTTCTTCACGAAAAGCTTGAATCGTTGTTGTTA
TGCACACTAAATGACAGAGAAATAAGCATGGAAGATGAAGCCACTACCCTATTTCGAGCCACAACACTTG
CAAGCACCTTGATGGAGCAGTATATGAAAGCCACTGCTACACAGTTTGTTCATCATGCTTTGAAAGACTC
TATTTAAAGATAATGGAAAGCAAGCAGTCTTGTGAGTTAAGTCCATCAAAGTTAGAAAAAAAATGAAGAT
GTGAACACTAATTTAACACACCTATTGAACATACTTTCAGAGCTTGTGGAGAAAATATTCATGGCTTCAG
AAATACTTCCACCGACATTGAGATATATTTATGGGTGTTTACAGAAATCTGTTCAGCATAAGTGGCCTAC
AAATACCACCATGAGAACAAGAGTTGTTAGTGGTTTTGTTTTTCTTCGACTCATCTGTCCTGCCATCCTG
AATCCACGGATGTTCAATATCATCTCAGATTCTCCATCTCCTATTGCTGCAAGAACACTGATATTAGTGG
CTAAATCTGTGCAGAACTTAGCAAATCTTGTGGAATTTGGAGCTAAGGAGCCCTACATGGAAGGTGTCAA
TCCATTCATCAAAAGCAACAAACATCGTATGATCATGTTTTTAGATGAACTTGGGAATGTACCTGAACTT
CCGGACACTACAGAGCATTCTAGAACGGACCTGTCCCGTGATTTAGCAGCATTGCATGAGATTTGCGTGG
CTCATTCAGATGAACTTCGAACGCTCAGTAATGAGCGTGGTGCACAGCAGCACGTATTGAAAAAGCTTCT
GGCTATAACAGAACTGCTTCAACAAAAACAAAACCAGTATACAAAAACCAATGATGTCAGG
